Addgene plasmid #250173: pAAV Syn-CD4-CIBN-V5-TurboID-NES
Purpose: Membrane-TurboID variant for neuron expression
Depositing lab: Christina Kim. Depositing organization: Princeton University.
Backbone
  Vector backbone: AAV
  Vector type: Mammalian Expression, AAV
Growth in bacteria
  Bacterial resistance: Ampicillin, 100 μg/mL
  Growth temperature: 37°C
  Growth strain: NEB Stable
  Copy number: Unknown
Gene/Insert
  Gene/Insert name: CD4
  Species: H. sapiens (human)
  Entrez Gene: CD4 (a.k.a. CD4mut, IMD79, Leu-3, OKT4D, T4)
  Promoter: hSyn
  Tag / fusion protein: CIBN-V5-TurboID-NES (C terminal on insert)
  Cloning method: Gibson Cloning
  Sequencing primers: 5′ actcagcgctgcctcagtctgc
Terms and licenses: Academic/Nonprofit Terms; Industry Terms: Not Available to Industry
How to cite: pAAV Syn-CD4-CIBN-V5-TurboID-NES was a gift from Christina Kim (Addgene plasmid # 250173 ; http://n2t.net/addgene:250173 ; RRID:Addgene_250173)
