[The description below was written by a language model from this plasmid's Addgene catalogue record and pLannotate feature annotations shown in this document.]
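Description:
pAAV Syn-CD4-CIBN-V5-TurboID-NES is an adeno-associated virus transfer plasmid for neuron-restricted expression of a membrane-anchored TurboID proximity-labelling enzyme. The expression cassette lies between AAV2 inverted terminal repeats, which allow the intervening DNA to be packaged into recombinant AAV particles. The annotation detects a complete ITR downstream of the cassette but only short ITR fragments upstream, which may reflect the difficulty of sequencing these repeats. The bacterial portion of the roughly 6.1 kb plasmid carries a high-copy ColE1/pUC-type origin, an f1 phage origin and a β-lactamase gene with its own promoter for ampicillin selection. Small bom and rop remnants from pBR322 are also annotated.

Transcription is driven by the human synapsin I (hSyn) promoter, which confers neuron-specific expression, and is terminated by the bovine growth hormone polyadenylation signal. The open reading frame begins with a mouse Igκ leader peptide that directs the protein into the secretory pathway. This is followed by a truncated human CD4 lacking its cytoplasmic tail, which serves here as a membrane anchor. Fused to its C-terminal side are CIBN, a V5 epitope tag (listed in the catalogue entry but not picked up in the feature table), TurboID and an HIV Rev nuclear export signal. CIBN is the N-terminal part of Arabidopsis CIB1 and binds CRY2 that has absorbed blue light. TurboID is an engineered E. coli biotin ligase with high catalytic efficiency that biotinylates nearby proteins, and the export signal should help keep the fusion out of the nucleus.

The stated purpose is a membrane-targeted TurboID variant for expression in neurons. CIBN would in principle allow light-dependent recruitment of CRY2-fused partners, although the record does not describe such a use.
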