Features (pLannotate 1.2.2; 17 found; start..end, strand, type, name):
     12..39      +  repeat_region  AAV2 ITR (fragment): inverted terminal repeat of adeno-associated virus serotype 2 inverted
     68..95      +  repeat_region  AAV2 ITR (fragment): inverted terminal repeat of adeno-associated virus serotype 2 inverted
    181..628     +  promoter       hSyn promoter: human synapsin I promoter; confers neuron-specific expression (Kügler et al., 2003)
    649..711     +  sig_peptide    Igκ leader: leader sequence from mouse immunoglobulin κ light chain
    793..1455    +  CDS            CD4 (truncated) (fragment): truncated human CD4 cell surface glycoprotein lacking the cytoplasmic tail
   1534..2043    +  CDS            CIBN: N-terminal portion of the CIB1 transcription factor from Arabidopsis thaliana binds to CRY2 (cryptochrome 2) that has absorbed blue light (Kennedy et al., 2010)
   2110..3066    +  CDS            TurboID: mutant of the E. coli biotin ligase BioID engineered for improved catalytic efficiency (Branon et al., 2018)
   3073..3099    +  CDS            NES: nuclear export signal from the HIV Rev protein (Fischer et al., 1995)
   3145..3352    +  polyA_signal   bGH poly(A) signal: bovine growth hormone polyadenylation signal
   3381..3521    +  repeat_region  AAV2 ITR: inverted terminal repeat of adeno-associated virus serotype 2 inverted
   3526..3577    -  misc_feature   bom (fragment): basis of mobility region from pBR322
   3596..4051    +  rep_origin     f1 ori (sequence partly withheld): f1 bacteriophage origin of replication; arrow indicates direction of (+) strand synthesis
   4052..4101    -  misc_feature   bom (fragment): basis of mobility region from pBR322
   4203..4238    -  CDS            rop (fragment): Rop protein, which maintains plasmids at low copy number; rop
   4333..4437    +  promoter       AmpR promoter: bla
   4438..5298    +  CDS            AmpR: β-lactamase; bla; confers resistance to ampicillin, carbenicillin, and related antibiotics
   5469..6057    +  rep_origin     ori: high-copy-number ColE1/pMB1/pBR322/pUC origin of replication
>Addgene plasmid #250173 | pAAV Syn-CD4-CIBN-V5-TurboID-NES | addgene full sequence | sequence record 499071 | Addgene NGS Result
CCTGCAGGCAGCTGCGCGCTCGCTCGCTCACTGAGGCCGCCCGGGCGTCGGGCGACCTTTGGTCGCCCGG
CCTCAGTGAGCGAGCGAGCGCGCAGAGAGGGAGTGGCCAACTCCATCACTAGGGGTTCCTGCGGCCGCAC
GCGTTGTACAGTGTCTAGACTGCAGAGGGCCCTGCGTATGAGTGCAAGTGGGTTTTAGGACCAGGATGAG
GCGGGGTGGGGGTGCCTACCTGACGACCGACCCCGACCCACTGGACAAGCACCCAACCCCCATTCCCCAA
ATTGCGCATCCCCTATCAGAGAGGGGGAGGGGAAACAGGATGCGGCGAGGCGCGTGCGCACTGCCAGCTT
CAGCACCGCGGACAGTGCCTTCGCCCCCGCCTGGCGGCGCGCGCCACCGCCGCCTCAGCACTGAAGGCGC
GCTGACGTCACTCGCCGGTCCCCCGCAAACTCCCCTTCCCGGCCACCTTGGTCGCGTCCGCGCCGCCGCC
GGCCCAGCCGGACCGCACCACGCGAGGCGCGAGATAGGGGGGCACGGGCGCGACCATCTGCGCTGCGGCG
CCGGCGACTCAGCGCTGCCTCAGTCTGCGGTGGGCAGCGGAGGAGTCGTGTCGTGCCTGAGAGCGCAGTC
GAGAAGAAGCTTGCCACCATGGAGACAGACACACTCCTGCTATGGGTACTGCTGCTCTGGGTTCCAGGTT
CCACTGGTGACGGGGCCCAGCCGGCCAGATCTTACCCATACGATGTGCCAGATTACGCCTATCCCTATGA
CGTCCCTGATTACGCTCTCGACTTCCAGAAGGCCTCCAGCATAGTCTATAAGAAAGAGGGGGAACAGGTG
GAGTTCTCCTTCCCACTCGCCTTTACAGTTGAAAAGCTGACGGGCAGTGGCGAGCTGTGGTGGCAGGCGG
AGAGGGCTTCCTCCTCCAAGTCTTGGATCACCTTTGACCTGAAGAACAAGGAAGTGTCTGTAAAACGGGT
TACCCAGGACCCTAAGCTCCAGATGGGCAAGAAGCTCCCGCTCCACCTCACCCTGCCCCAGGCCTTGCCT
CAGTATGCTGGCTCTGGAAACCTCACCCTGGCCCTTGAAGCGAAAACAGGAAAGTTGCATCAGGAAGTGA
ACCTGGTGGTGATGAGAGCCACTCAGCTCCAGAAAAATTTGACCTGTGAGGTGTGGGGACCCACCTCCCC
TAAGCTGATGCTGAGCTTGAAACTGGAGAACAAGGAGGCAAAGGTCTCGAAGCGGGAGAAGGCGGTGTGG
GTGCTGAACCCTGAGGCGGGGATGTGGCAGTGTCTGCTGAGTGACTCGGGACAGGTCCTGCTGGAATCCA
ACATCAAGGTTCTGCCCACATGGTCCACCCCGGTGCAGCCAATGGCCCTGATTGTGCTGGGGGGCGTCGC
CGGCCTCCTGCTTTTCATTGGGCTAGGCATCTTCTTCTGTGTCAGGTGCCGGCACCGAAGGCGCAAGGGC
TCGGGCTCGACCTCGGGCTCGGGCAGCGGTGGCTCTAGAGGTTCTGGTGGCAGCTCTGGAGGTATGAATG
GAGCTATAGGAGGTGACCTTTTGCTCAATTTTCCTGACATGTCGGTCCTAGAGCGCCAAAGGGCTCACCT
CAAGTACCTCAATCCCACCTTTGATTCTCCTCTCGCCGGCTTCTTTGCCGATTCTTCAATGATTACCGGC
GGCGAGATGGACAGCTATCTTTCGACTGCCGGTTTGAATCTTCCGATGATGTACGGTGAGACGACGGTGG
AAGGTGATTCAAGACTCTCAATTTCGCCGGAAACGACGCTTGGGACTGGAAATTTCAAGGCAGCGAAGTT
TGATACAGAGACTAAGGATTGTAATGAGGCGGCGAAGAAGATGACGATGAACAGAGATGACCTAGTAGAA
GAAGGAGAAGAAGAGAAGTCGAAAATAACAGAGCAAAACAATGGGAGCACAAAAAGCATCAAGAAGATGA
AACACAAAGCCAAGAAAGAAGAGAACAATTTCTCTAATGATTCATCTAAAGTGACGAAGGAATTGGAGAA
AACGGATTATATTCATGGTGGCTCTGGTAGCGGCAAGCCCATCCCCAACCCCCTGCTGGGCCTGGACAGC
ACCGCTAGCAAAGACAATACTGTGCCTCTGAAGCTGATCGCTCTCCTGGCTAATGGCGAGTTCCATAGTG
GCGAACAGCTGGGAGAAACCCTGGGCATGTCCAGGGCCGCTATCAACAAGCACATTCAGACTCTGCGCGA
CTGGGGCGTGGACGTGTTCACCGTGCCCGGAAAGGGCTACTCTCTGCCCGAGCCTATCCCGCTGCTGAAC
GCTAAACAGATTCTGGGACAGCTGGACGGCGGGAGCGTGGCAGTCCTGCCTGTGGTCGACTCCACCAATC
AGTACCTGCTGGATCGAATCGGCGAGCTGAAGAGTGGGGATGCTTGCATTGCAGAATATCAGCAGGCAGG
GAGAGGAAGCAGAGGGAGGAAATGGTTCTCTCCTTTTGGAGCTAACCTGTACCTGAGTATGTTTTGGCGC
CTGAAGCGGGGACCAGCAGCAATCGGCCTGGGCCCGGTCATCGGAATTGTCATGGCAGAAGCGCTGCGAA
AGCTGGGAGCAGACAAGGTGCGAGTCAAATGGCCCAATGACCTGTATCTGCAGGATAGAAAGCTGGCAGG
CATCCTGGTGGAGCTGGCCGGAATAACAGGCGATGCTGCACAGATCGTCATTGGCGCCGGGATTAACGTG
GCTATGAGGCGCGTGGAGGAAAGCGTGGTCAATCAGGGCTGGATCACACTGCAGGAAGCAGGGATTAACC
TGGACAGGAATACTCTGGCCGCTACGCTGATCCGAGAGCTGCGGGCAGCCCTGGAACTGTTCGAGCAGGA
AGGCCTGGCTCCATATCTGCCACGGTGGGAGAAGCTGGATAACTTCATCAATAGACCCGTGAAGCTGATC
ATTGGGGACAAAGAGATTTTCGGGATTAGCCGGGGGATTGATAAACAGGGAGCCCTGCTGCTGGAACAGG
ACGGAGTTATCAAACCCTGGATGGGCGGAGAAATCAGTCTGCGGTCTGCCGAAAAGCTGCAGCTGCCTCC
CCTGGAGCGCCTGACCCTGGACTAATAGGAATTCCTCGAGCTAGAGCTCGCTGATCAGCCTCGACTGTGC
CTTCTAGTTGCCAGCCATCTGTTGTTTGCCCCTCCCCCGTGCCTTCCTTGACCCTGGAAGGTGCCACTCC
CACTGTCCTTTCCTAATAAAATGAGGAAATTGCATCGCATTGTCTGAGTAGGTGTCATTCTATTCTGGGG
GGTGGGGTGGGGCAGGACAGCAAGGGGGAGGATTGGGAAGACAATAGCAGGCATGCTGGGGAGGTAACCA
CGTGCGGACCGAGCGGCCGCAGGAACCCCTAGTGATGGAGTTGGCCACTCCCTCTCTGCGCGCTCGCTCG
CTCACTGAGGCCGGGCGACCAAAGGTCGCCCGACGCCCGGGCTTTGCCCGGGCGGCCTCAGTGAGCGAGC
GAGCGCGCAGCTGCCTGCAGGGGCGCCTGATGCGGTATTTTCTCCTTACGCATCTGTGCGGTATTTCACA
CCGCATA
[95 nt withheld, positions 3578-3672]
T
[46 nt withheld, positions 3674-3719]
C
[141 nt withheld, positions 3721-3861]
CCTTTGACGTTGGAGTCCACGTTCTTT
[37 nt withheld, positions 3889-3925]
ACTCTATCTCGGGCTATTCTTTTGATTTATAAGGGATTTTGCCGATTTCGGTCTATTGGTTAAAAAATGA
GCTGATTTAACAAAAATTTAACGCGAATTTTAACAAAATATTAACGTTTACAATTTTATGGTGCACTCTC
AGTACAATCTGCTCTGATGCCGCATAGTTAAGCCAGCCCCGACACCCGCCAACACCCGCTGACGCGCCCT
GACGGGCTTGTCTGCTCCCGGCATCCGCTTACAGACAAGCTGTGACCGTCTCCGGGAGCTGCATGTGTCA
GAGGTTTTCACCGTCATCACCGAAACGCGCGAGACGAAAGGGCCTCGTGATACGCCTATTTTTATAGGTT
AATGTCATGATAATAATGGTTTCTTAGACGTCAGGTGGCACTTTTCGGGGAAATGTGCGCGGAACCCCTA
TTTGTTTATTTTTCTAAATACATTCAAATATGTATCCGCTCATGAGACAATAACCCTGATAAATGCTTCA
ATAATATTGAAAAAGGAAGAGTATGAGTATTCAACATTTCCGTGTCGCCCTTATTCCCTTTTTTGCGGCA
TTTTGCCTTCCTGTTTTTGCTCACCCAGAAACGCTGGTGAAAGTAAAAGATGCTGAAGATCAGTTGGGTG
CACGAGTGGGTTACATCGAACTGGATCTCAACAGCGGTAAGATCCTTGAGAGTTTTCGCCCCGAAGAACG
TTTTCCAATGATGAGCACTTTTAAAGTTCTGCTATGTGGCGCGGTATTATCCCGTATTGACGCCGGGCAA
GAGCAACTCGGTCGCCGCATACACTATTCTCAGAATGACTTGGTTGAGTACTCACCAGTCACAGAAAAGC
ATCTTACGGATGGCATGACAGTAAGAGAATTATGCAGTGCTGCCATAACCATGAGTGATAACACTGCGGC
CAACTTACTTCTGACAACGATCGGAGGACCGAAGGAGCTAACCGCTTTTTTGCACAACATGGGGGATCAT
GTAACTCGCCTTGATCGTTGGGAACCGGAGCTGAATGAAGCCATACCAAACGACGAGCGTGACACCACGA
TGCCTGTAGCAATGGCAACAACGTTGCGCAAACTATTAACTGGCGAACTACTTACTCTAGCTTCCCGGCA
ACAATTAATAGACTGGATGGAGGTGGATAAAGTTGCAGGACCACTTCTGCGCTCGGCCCTTCCGGCTGGC
TGGTTTATTGCTGATAAATCTGGAGCCGGTGAGCGTGGAAGCCGCGGTATCATTGCAGCACTGGGGCCAG
ATGGTAAGCCCTCCCGTATCGTAGTTATCTACACGACGGGGAGTCAGGCAACTATGGATGAACGAAATAG
ACAGATCGCTGAGATAGGTGCCTCACTGATTAAGCATTGGTAACTGTCAGACCAAGTTTACTCATATATA
CTTTAGATTGATTTAAAACTTCATTTTTAATTTAAAAGGATCTAGGTGAAGATCCTTTTTGATAATCTCA
TGACCAAAATCCCTTAACGTGAGTTTTCGTTCCACTGAGCGTCAGACCCCGTAGAAAAGATCAAAGGATC
TTCTTGAGATCCTTTTTTTCTGCGCGTAATCTGCTGCTTGCAAACAAAAAAACCACCGCTACCAGCGGTG
GTTTGTTTGCCGGATCAAGAGCTACCAACTCTTTTTCCGAAGGTAACTGGCTTCAGCAGAGCGCAGATAC
CAAATACTGTTCTTCTAGTGTAGCCGTAGTTAGGCCACCACTTCAAGAACTCTGTAGCACCGCCTACATA
CCTCGCTCTGCTAATCCTGTTACCAGTGGCTGCTGCCAGTGGCGATAAGTCGTGTCTTACCGGGTTGGAC
TCAAGACGATAGTTACCGGATAAGGCGCAGCGGTCGGGCTGAACGGGGGGTTCGTGCACACAGCCCAGCT
TGGAGCGAACGACCTACACCGAACTGAGATACCTACAGCGTGAGCTATGAGAAAGCGCCACGCTTCCCGA
AGGGAGAAAGGCGGACAGGTATCCGGTAAGCGGCAGGGTCGGAACAGGAGAGCGCACGAGGGAGCTTCCA
GGGGGAAACGCCTGGTATCTTTATAGTCCTGTCGGGTTTCGCCACCTCTGACTTGAGCGTCGATTTTTGT
GATGCTCGTCAGGGGGGCGGAGCCTATGGAAAAACGCCAGCAACGCGGCCTTTTTACGGTTCCTGGCCTT
TTGCTGGCCTTTTGCTCACATGT
